>Addgene plasmid #80753 | pE-SUMO CRYGS | depositor full sequence | sequence record 153560 | Full plasmid sequence
AGATCTCGATCCCGCGAAATTAATACGACTCACTATAGGGGAATTGTGAGCGGATAACAATTCCCCTCTA
GAAATAATTTTGTTTAACTTTAAGAAGGAGATATACCATGGGTCATCACCATCATCATCACGGGTCCCTG
CAGGACTCAGAAGTCAATCAAGAAGCTAAGCCAGAGGTCAAGCCAGAAGTCAAGCCTGAGACTCACATCA
ATTTAAAGGTGTCCGATGGATCTTCAGAGATCTTCTTCAAGATCAAAAAGACCACTCCTTTAAGAAGGCT
GATGGAAGCGTTCGCTAAAAGACAGGGTAAGGAAATGGACTCCTTAAGATTCTTGTACGACGGTATTAGA
ATTCAAGCTGATCAGGCCCCTGAAGATTTGGACATGGAGGATAACGATATTATTGAGGCTCACCGCGAAC
AGATTGGAGGTTCTAAAACTGGAACCAAGATTACTTTCTATGAAGACAAAAATTTTCAAGGCCGTCGCTA
TGACTGTGATTGCGACTGTGCAGATTTCCACACATACCTAAGTCGCTGCAACTCCATTAAAGTGGAAGGA
GGCACCTGGGCTGTTTATGAAAGGCCCAACTTTGCTGGGTACATGTACATCTTACCACAGGGAGAGTACC
CTGAATACCAGCGTTGGATGGGCCTCAACGACCGCCTCAGCTCCTGCAGAGCTGTTCATCTGCCTAGTGG
AGGCCAGTATAAGATTCAGATCTTTGAGAAAGGGGATTTTAGTGGTCAGATGTATGAAACCACCGAAGAT
TGCCCTTCCATCATGGAGCAATTTCACATGCGAGAGATCCACTCCTGTAAGGTGCTGGAGGGTGTCTGGA
TTTTCTATGAGCTACCCAACTACCGTGGCAGGCAGTACCTCCTGGACAAGAAGGAGTACCGGAAGCCCAT
CGATTGGGGTGCAGCCTCCCCAGCTGTCCAGTCTTTCCGCCGCATTGTGGAGTAATCTAGAGGATCCGAA
TTCGAGCTCCGTCGACAAGCTTGCGGCCGCACTCGAGCACCACCACCACCACCACTGAGATCCGGCTGCT
AACAAAGCCCGAAAGGAAGCTGAGTTGGCTGCTGCCACCGCTGAGCAATAACTAGCATAACCCCTTGGGG
CCTCTAAACGGGTCTTGAGGGGTTTTTTGCTGAAAGGAGGAACTATATCCGGATTGGCGAATGGG
[124 nt withheld, positions 1186-1309]
C
[91 nt withheld, positions 1311-1401]
A
[49 nt withheld, positions 1403-1451]
CCTTTGACGTTGGAGTCCACGTTCTTT
[37 nt withheld, positions 1479-1515]
ACCCTATCTCGGTCTATTCTTTTGATTTATAAGGGATTTTGCCGATTTCGGCCTATTGGTTAAAAAATGA
GCTGATTTAACAAAAATTTAACGCGAATTTTAACAAAATATTAACGTTTACAATTTCAGGTGGCACTTTT
CGGGGAAATGTGCGCGGAACCCCTATTTGTTTATTTTTCTAAATACATTCAAATATGTATCCGCTCATGA
GACAATAACCCTGATAAATGCTTCAATAATATTGAAAAAGGAAGAGTATGAGTATTCAACATTTCCGTGT
CGCCCTTATTCCCTTTTTTGCGGCATTTTGCCTTCCTGTTTTTGCTCACCCAGAAACGCTGGTGAAAGTA
AAAGATGCTGAAGATCAGTTGGGTGCACGAGTGGGTTACATCGAACTGGATCTCAACAGCGGTAAGATCC
TTGAGAGTTTTCGCCCCGAAGAACGTTTTCCAATGATGAGCACTTTTAAAGTTCTGCTATGTGGCGCGGT
ATTATCCCGTATTGACGCCGGGCAAGAGCAACTCGGTCGCCGCATACACTATTCTCAGAATGACTTGGTT
GAGTACTCACCAGTCACAGAAAAGCATCTTACGGATGGCATGACAGTAAGAGAATTATGCAGTGCTGCCA
TAACCATGAGTGATAACACTGCGGCCAACTTACTTCTGACAACGATCGGAGGACCGAAGGAGCTAACCGC
TTTTTTGCACAACATGGGGGATCATGTAACTCGCCTTGATCGTTGGGAACCGGAGCTGAATGAAGCCATA
CCAAACGACGAGCGTGACACCACGATGCCTGCAGCAATGGCAACAACGTTGCGCAAACTATTAACTGGCG
AACTACTTACTCTAGCTTCCCGGCAACAATTAATAGACTGGATGGAGGCGGATAAAGTTGCAGGACCACT
TCTGCGCTCGGCCCTTCCGGCTGGCTGGTTTATTGCTGATAAATCTGGAGCCGGTGAGCGTGGTTCTCGC
GGTATCATTGCAGCACTGGGGCCAGATGGTAAGCCCTCCCGTATCGTAGTTATCTACACGACGGGGAGTC
AGGCAACTATGGATGAACGAAATAGACAGATCGCTGAGATAGGTGCCTCACTGATTAAGCATTGGTAACT
GTCAGACCAAGTTTACTCATATATACTTTAGATTGATTTAAAACTTCATTTTTAATTTAAAAGGATCTAG
GTGAAGATCCTTTTTGATAATCTCATGACCAAAATCCCTTAACGTGAGTTTTCGTTCCACTGAGCGTCAG
ACCCCGTAGAAAAGATCAAAGGATCTTCTTGAGATCCTTTTTTTCTGCGCGTAATCTGCTGCTTGCAAAC
AAAAAAACCACCGCTACCAGCGGTGGTTTGTTTGCCGGATCAAGAGCTACCAACTCTTTTTCCGAAGGTA
ACTGGCTTCAGCAGAGCGCAGATACCAAATACTGTCCTTCTAGTGTAGCCGTAGTTAGGCCACCACTTCA
AGAACTCTGTAGCACCGCCTACATACCTCGCTCTGCTAATCCTGTTACCAGTGGCTGCTGCCAGTGGCGA
TAAGTCGTGTCTTACCGGGTTGGACTCAAGACGATAGTTACCGGATAAGGCGCAGCGGTCGGGCTGAACG
GGGGGTTCGTGCACACAGCCCAGCTTGGAGCGAACGACCTACACCGAACTGAGATACCTACAGCGTGAGC
TATGAGAAAGCGCCACGCTTCCCGAAGGGAGAAAGGCGGACAGGTATCCGGTAAGCGGCAGGGTCGGAAC
AGGAGAGCGCACGAGGGAGCTTCCAGGGGGAAACGCCTGGTATCTTTATAGTCCTGTCGGGTTTCGCCAC
CTCTGACTTGAGCGTCGATTTTTGTGATGCTCGTCAGGGGGGCGGAGCCTATGGAAAAACGCCAGCAACG
CGGCCTTTTTACGGTTCCTGGCCTTTTGCTGGCCTTTTGCTCACATGTTCTTTCCTGCGTTATCCCCTGA
TTCTGTGGATAACCGTATTACCGCCTTTGAGTGAGCTGATACCGCTCGCCGCAGCCGAACGACCGAGCGC
AGCGAGTCAGTGAGCGAGGAAGCGGAAGAGCGCCTGATGCGGTATTTTCTCCTTACGCATCTGTGCGGTA
TTTCACACCGCATATATGGTGCACTCTCAGTACAATCTGCTCTGATGCCGCATAGTTAAGCCAGTATACA
CTCCGCTATCGCTACGTGACTGGGTCATGGCTGCGCCCCGACACCCGCCAACACCCGCTGACGCGCCCTG
ACGGGCTTGTCTGCTCCCGGCATCCGCTTACAGACAAGCTGTGACCGTCTCCGGGAGCTGCATGTGTCAG
AGGTTTTCACCGTCATCACCGAAACGCGCGAGGCAGCTGCGGTAAAGCTCATCAGCGTGGTCGTGAAGCG
ATTCACAGATGTCTGCCTGTTCATCCGCGTCCAGCTCGTTGAGTTTCTCCAGAAGCGTTAATGTCTGGCT
TCTGATAAAGCGGGCCATGTTAAGGGCGGTTTTTTCCTGTTTGGTCACTGATGCCTCCGTGTAAGGGGGA
TTTCTGTTCATGGGGGTAATGATACCGATGAAACGAGAGAGGATGCTCACGATACGGGTTACTGATGATG
AACATGCCCGGTTACTGGAACGTTGTGAGGGTAAACAACTGGCGGTATGGATGCGGCGGGACCAGAGAAA
AATCACTCAGGGTCAATGCCAGCGCTTCGTTAATACAGATGTAGGTGTTCCACAGGGTAGCCAGCAGCAT
CCTGCGATGCAGATCCGGAACATAATGGTGCAGGGCGCTGACTTCCGCGTTTCCAGACTTTACGAAACAC
GGAAACCGAAGACCATTCATGTTGTTGCTCAGGTCGCAGACGTTTTGCAGCAGCAGTCGCTTCACGTTCG
CTCGCGTATCGGTGATTCATTCTGCTAACCAGTAAGGCAACCCCGCCAGCCTAGCCGGGTCCTCAACGAC
AGGAGCACGATCATGCGCACCCGTGGGGCCGCCATGCCGGCGATAATGGCCTGCTTCTCGCCGAAACGTT
TGGTGGCGGGACCAGTGACGAAGGCTTGAGCGAGGGCGTGCAAGATTCCGAATACCGCAAGCGACAGGCC
GATCATCGTCGCGCTCCAGCGAAAGCGGTCCTCGCCGAAAATGACCCAGAGCGCTGCCGGCACCTGTCCT
ACGAGTTGCATGATAAAGAAGACAGTCATAAGTGCGGCGACGATAGTCATGCCCCGCGCCCACCGGAAGG
AGCTGACTGGGTTGAAGGCTCTCAAGGGCATCGGTCGAGATCCCGGTGCCTAATGAGTGAGCTAACTTAC
ATTAATTGCGTTGCGCTCACTGCCCGCTTTCCAGTCGGGAAACCTGTCGTGCCAGCTGCATTAATGAATC
GGCCAACGCGCGGGGAGAGGCGGTTTGCGTATTGGGCGCCAGGGTGGTTTTTCTTTTCACCAGTGAGACG
GGCAACAGCTGATTGCCCTTCACCGCCTGGCCCTGAGAGAGTTGCAGCAAGCGGTCCACGCTGGTTTGCC
CCAGCAGGCGAAAATCCTGTTTGATGGTGGTTAACGGCGGGATATAACATGAGCTGTCTTCGGTATCGTC
GTATCCCACTACCGAGATATCCGCACCAACGCGCAGCCCGGACTCGGTAATGGCGCGCATTGCGCCCAGC
GCCATCTGATCGTTGGCAACCAGCATCGCAGTGGGAACGATGCCCTCATTCAGCATTTGCATGGTTTGTT
GAAAACCGGACATGGCACTCCAGTCGCCTTCCCGTTCCGCTATCGGCTGAATTTGATTGCGAGTGAGATA
TTTATGCCAGCCAGCCAGACGCAGACGCGCCGAGACAGAACTTAATGGGCCCGCTAACAGCGCGATTTGC
TGGTGACCCAATGCGACCAGATGCTCCACGCCCAGTCGCGTACCGTCTTCATGGGAGAAAATAATACTGT
TGATGGGTGTCTGGTCAGAGACATCAAGAAATAACGCCGGAACATTAGTGCAGGCAGCTTCCACAGCAAT
GGCATCCTGGTCATCCAGCGGATAGTTAATGATCAGCCCACTGACGCGTTGCGCGAGAAGATTGTGCACC
GCCGCTTTACAGGCTTCGACGCCGCTTCGTTCTACCATCGACACCACCACGCTGGCACCCAGTTGATCGG
CGCGAGATTTAATCGCCGCGACAATTTGCGACGGCGCGTGCAGGGCCAGACTGGAGGTGGCAACGCCAAT
CAGCAACGACTGTTTGCCCGCCAGTTGTTGTGCCACGCGGTTGGGAATGTAATTCAGCTCCGCCATCGCC
GCTTCCACTTTTTCCCGCGTTTTCGCAGAAACGTGGCTGGCCTGGTTCACCACGCGGGAAACGGTCTGAT
AAGAGACACCGGCATACTCTGCGACATCGTATAACGTTACTGGTTTCACATTCACCACCCTGAATTGACT
CTCTTCCGGGCGCTATCATGCCATACCGCGAAAGGTTTTGCGCCATTCGATGGTGTCCGGGATCTCGACG
CTCTCCCTTATGCGACTCCTGCATTAGGAAGCAGCCCAGTAGTAGGTTGAGGCCGTTGAGCACCGCCGCC
GCAAGGAATGGTGCATGCAAGGAGATGGCGCCCAACAGTCCCCCGGCCACGGGGCCTGCCACCATACCCA
CGCCGAAACAAGCGCTCATGAGCCCGAAGTGGCGAGCCCGATCTTCCCCATCGGTGATGTCGGCGATATA
GGCGCCAGCAACCGCACCTGTGGCGCCGGTGATGCCGGCCACGATGCGTCCGGCGTAGAGGATCG
Features (pLannotate 1.2.2; 20 found; start..end, strand, type, name):
     21..39      +  promoter       T7 promoter: promoter for bacteriophage T7 RNA polymerase
     40..64      +  protein_bind   lac operator: The lac repressor binds to the lac operator to inhibit transcription in E. coli. This inhibition can be relieved by adding lactose or isopropyl-β-D-thiogalactopyranoside (IPTG). lac repressor encoded by lacI
     79..101     +  RBS            RBS: efficient ribosome binding site from bacteriophage T7 gene 10 (Olins and Rangwala, 1989)
    144..431     +  CDS            SUMO: cleavable ubiquitin-like protein tag; S. cerevisiae SMT3 (truncated and modified); modified to prevent cleavage by eukaryotic SUMO proteases
    432..962     +  CDS            CRYGS: CRYGS_HUMAN - Also known as CRYG8. Experimental evidence at protein level: Swiss-Prot protein existence level 1. Crystallins are the dominant structural components of the vertebrate eye lens. From Homo sapiens (Human).
   1018..1035    +  CDS            9xHis (fragment): 9xHis affinity tag
   1045..1094    +  CDS            SET1 (fragment): solubility-enhancement tag derived from T7 phage gene 10B
   1102..1149    +  terminator     T7 terminator: transcription terminator for bacteriophage T7 RNA polymerase
   1186..1641    +  rep_origin     f1 ori (sequence partly withheld): f1 bacteriophage origin of replication; arrow indicates direction of (+) strand synthesis
   1668..1772    +  promoter       AmpR promoter: bla
   1773..2633    +  CDS            AmpR: β-lactamase; bla; confers resistance to ampicillin, carbenicillin, and related antibiotics
   2804..3392    +  rep_origin     ori: high-copy-number ColE1/pMB1/pBR322/pUC origin of replication
   3578..3720    -  misc_feature   bom: basis of mobility region from pBR322
   3822..4013    -  CDS            rop: Rop protein, which maintains plasmids at low copy number; rop
   4030..4410    +  CDS            YPB1_ECOLX: Protein predicted: Swiss-Prot protein existence level 4. From Escherichia coli.
   4482..4773    -  CDS            TcR (fragment): tetracycline efflux protein; tet; confers resistance to tetracycline
   4788..4809    -  protein_bind   CAP binding site: CAP binding activates transcription in the presence of cAMP. E. coli catabolite activator protein
   4822..5904    -  CDS            lacI: lac repressor; lacI; The lac repressor binds to the lac operator to inhibit transcription in E. coli. This inhibition can be relieved by adding lactose or isopropyl-β-D-thiogalactopyranoside (IPTG).
   5905..5982    -  promoter       lacI promoter: lacI
   5990..6269    -  CDS            TcR (fragment): tetracycline efflux protein; tet; confers resistance to tetracycline
