[The description below was written by a language model from this plasmid's Addgene catalogue record and pLannotate feature annotations shown in this document.]
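Description:
pE-SUMO CRYGS is a bacterial expression plasmid for producing human gamma S-crystallin (CRYGS) in E. coli, built on the commercial pE-SUMO backbone, a pET-style vector. It is selected with ampicillin through a β-lactamase (AmpR) cassette and replicates from a ColE1/pBR322-type origin accompanied by the rop gene and bom region, which generally hold copy number down; the catalogue entry itself lists copy number as unknown. An f1 origin is also present, along with remnant fragments of a tetracycline resistance gene that are not expected to be functional.

Expression is driven by a T7 promoter followed by a lac operator and the phage T7 gene 10 ribosome binding site, and the plasmid carries lacI, so transcription is repressed until induction with IPTG in a host that supplies T7 RNA polymerase. A T7 terminator closes the unit. The 531 bp CRYGS coding sequence is fused directly downstream of yeast Smt3 SUMO, which is in turn preceded by an N-terminal 6xHis tag for affinity purification according to the record (the His tag is not separately annotated in the feature table). The initiating methionine of gamma S-crystallin was removed so that cleavage by Ulp1 SUMO protease releases a protein matching the mature sequence. The depositor notes that the fusion expresses well and that the SUMO tag is removed easily, unlike the corresponding gamma A to D constructs. The annotated short His and T7 gene 10-derived fragments lie downstream of the insert and appear to be vector remnants; whether they are translated is not stated. The associated publication used such recombinant crystallins as 15N-labeled standards for measuring absolute crystallin abundance in lenses.
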