Addgene plasmid #80753: pE-SUMO CRYGS
Purpose: Expression of human gamma S-crystallin in E. coli
Depositing lab: Larry David. Depositing organization: Oregon Health & Science University. Publication: Measurement of absolute abundance of crystallins in human and αA N101D transgenic mouse lenses using (15)N-labeled crystallin standards. Halverson-Kolkind KA, Caputo N, Lampi KJ, Srivastava O, David LL. Exp Eye Res. 2024 Nov;248:110115. doi: 10.1016/j.exer.2024.110115. Epub 2024 Oct 3. PubMed 39368693.
Backbone
  Vector backbone: pE-SUMO
  Backbone manufacturer: LifeSensors
  Backbone size w/o insert (bp): 5761
  Vector type: Bacterial Expression
Growth in bacteria
  Bacterial resistance: Ampicillin, 100 μg/mL
  Growth temperature: 37°C
  Growth strain: DH5alpha
  Copy number: Unknown
Gene/Insert
  Gene/Insert name: CRYGS
  Species: H. sapiens (human)
  Insert size (bp): 531
  GenBank ID: BC069478
  Entrez Gene: CRYGS (a.k.a. CRYG8, CTRCT20)
  Promoter: T7
  Tag / fusion protein: 6xHIS (N terminal on insert); Smt3 SUMO (N terminal on insert)
  Cloning method: Restriction Enzyme; 5′ cloning site BsaI (destroyed during cloning); 3′ cloning site XbaI (destroyed during cloning)
  Sequencing primers: 5′ T7; 3′ T7 terminator
Resource information
  A portion of this plasmid was derived from a plasmid made by: DNASU HsCD00620006
Terms and licenses: Academic/Nonprofit Terms; Industry Terms: Not Available to Industry
Depositor comments: Expresses well as a N-terminal SUMO tagged protein with a 6XHis tag on the N-terminus for purification. The N-terminal Met was removed from the gamma S sequence so it matched the sequence of the mature protein. Unlike gamma A, B, C, ad D, the SUMO tag is easily removed by ulp1 SUMO protease cleavage. ulp1 SUMO protease can be ordered from LifeSensors or expressed using Addgene plasmid 64697.
How to cite: pE-SUMO CRYGS was a gift from Larry David (Addgene plasmid # 80753 ; http://n2t.net/addgene:80753 ; RRID:Addgene_80753)
