>Addgene plasmid #80753 | pE-SUMO CRYGS | addgene partial sequence | sequence record 153558 | T7 5'-TAATACGACTCACTATAGGG-3'
CTAGAAATAATTTTGTTTAACTTTAAGAAGGAGATATACCATGGGTCATCACCATCATCATCACGGGTCC
CTGCAGGACTCAGAAGTCAATCAAGAAGCTAAGCCAGAGGTCAAGCCAGAAGTCAAGCCTGAGACTCACA
TCAATTTAAAGGTGTCCGATGGATCTTCAGAGATCTTCTTCAAGATCAAAAAGACCACTCCTTTAAGAAG
GCTGATGGAAGCGTTCGCTAAAAGACAGGGTAAGGAAATGGACTCCTTAAGATTCTTGTACGACGGTATT
AGAATTCAAGCTGATCAGGCCCCTGAAGATTTGGACATGGAGGATAACGATATTATTGAGGCTCACCGCG
AACAGATTGGAGGTTCTAAAACTGGAACCAAGATTACTTTCTATGAAGACAAAAATTTTCAAGGCCGTCG
CTATGACTGTGATTGCGACTGTGCAGATTTCCACACATACCTAAGTCGCTGCAACTCCATTAAAGTGGAA
GGAGGCACCTGGGCTGTTTATGAAAGGCCCAACTTTGCTGGGTACATGTACATCTTACCACAGGGAGAGT
ACCCTGAATACCAGCGTTGGATGGGCCTCAACGACCGCCTCAGCTCCTGCAGAGCTGTTCATCTGCCTAG
TGGAGGCCAGTATAAGATTCAGATCTTTGAGAAAGGGGATTTTAGTGGTCAGATGTATGAAACCACCGAA
GATTGCCCTTCCATCATGGAGCAATTTCACATGCGAGAGATCCACTCCTGTAAGGTGCTGGAGGGTGTCT
GGATTTTCTATGAGCTACCCAACTACCGTGGCAGGCAGTACCTCCTGGACAAGAAGGAGTACCGGAAGCC
CATCGATTGGGGTGCAGCCTCCCCAGCTGTCCAGTCTTTCCGCCGCATTGTGGAGTAATCTAGAGGATCC
GAAT
