>Addgene plasmid #80753 | pE-SUMO CRYGS | addgene partial sequence | sequence record 153559 | T7term 5'-GCTAGTTATTGCTCAGCGG-3'
CTTCCTTTCGGGCTTTGTTAGCAGCCGGATCTCAGTGGTGGTGGTGGTGGTGCTCGAGTGCGGCCGCAAG
CTTGTCGACGGAGCTCGAATTCGGATCCTCTAGATTACTCCACAATGCGGCGGAAAGACTGGACAGCTGG
GGAGGCTGCACCCCAATCGATGGGCTTCCGGTACTCCTTCTTGTCCAGGAGGTACTGCCTGCCACGGTAG
TTGGGTAGCTCATAGAAAATCCAGACACCCTCCAGCACCTTACAGGAGTGGATCTCTCGCATGTGAAATT
GCTCCATGATGGAAGGGCAATCTTCGGTGGTTTCATACATCTGACCACTAAAATCCCCTTTCTCAAAGAT
CTGAATCTTATACTGGCCTCCACTAGGCAGATGAACAGCTCTGCAGGAGCTGAGGCGGTCGTTGAGGCCC
ATCCAACGCTGGTATTCAGGGTACTCTCCCTGTGGTAAGATGTACATGTACCCAGCAAAGTTGGGCCTTT
CATAAACAGCCCAGGTGCCTCCTTCCACTTTAATGGAGTTGCAGCGACTTAGGTATGTGTGGAAATCTGC
ACAGTCGCAATCACAGTCATAGCGACGGCCTTGAAAATTTTTGTCTTCATAGAAAGTAATCTTGGTTCCA
GTTTTAGAACCTCCAATCTGTTCGCGGTGAGCCTCAATAATATCGTTATCCTCCATGTCCAAATCTTCAG
GGGCCTGATCAGCTTGAATTCTAATACCGTCGTACAAGAATCTTAAGGAGTCCATTTCCTTACCCTGTCT
TTTAGCGAACGCTTCCATCAGCCTTCTTAAAGGAGTGGTCTTTTTGATCTTGAAGAAGATCTCTGAAGAT
CCATCGGACACCTTTAAATTGATGTGAGTCTCAGGCTTGACTTCTGGCTTGACCTCTGGCTTAGCTTCTT
GATTGACTTCTGAGTCCTGCAGGGACCCGTGATGATGATGGTGATGACCCATGGTATATCTCCTTCTTAA
AGTTAAACAAAATTATTTCTAGAGGGG
